>Addgene plasmid #218014 | pMBS-856 | addgene full sequence | sequence record 434843 | Addgene NGS Result
GCCTTTTTACGGTTCCTGGCCTTTTGCTGGCCTTTTGCTCACATGTTCTTTCCTGCGTTATCCCCTGATT
CTGTGGATAACCGTATTACCGCCTTTGAGTGAGCTGATACCGCTCGCCGCAGCCGAACGACCGAGCGCAG
CGAGTCAGTGAGCGAGGAAGCGGAAGAGCGCCCAATACGCAAACCGCCTCTCCCCGCGCGTTGGCCGATT
CATTAATCACTCTGTGGTCTCAAGGTATGCGTAAAGGCGAAGAGCTGTTCACTGGTGTCGTCCCTATTCT
GGTGGAACTGGATGGTGATGTCAACGGTCATAAGTTTTCCGTGCGTGGCGAGGGTGAAGGTGACGCAACT
AATGGTAAACTGACGCTGAAGTTCATCTGTACTACTGGTAAACTGCCGGTACCTTGGCCGACTCTGGTAA
CGACGCTGACTTATGGTGTTCAGTGCTTTGCTCGTTATCCGGACCATATGAAGCAGCATGACTTCTTCAA
GTCCGCCATGCCGGAAGGCTATGTGCAGGAACGCACGATTTCCTTTAAGGATGACGGCACGTACAAAACG
CGTGCGGAAGTGAAATTTGAAGGCGATACCCTGGTAAACCGCATTGAGCTGAAAGGCATTGACTTTAAAG
AGGACGGCAATATCCTGGGCCATAAGCTGGAATACAATTTTAACAGCCACAATGTTTACATCACCGCCGA
TAAACAAAAAAATGGCATTAAAGCGAATTTTAAAATTCGCCACAACGTGGAGGATGGCAGCGTGCAGCTG
GCTGATCACTACCAGCAAAACACTCCAATCGGTGATGGTCCTGTTCTGCTGCCAGACAATCACTATCTGA
GCACGCAAAGCGTTCTGTCTAAAGATCCGAACGAGAAACGCGATCATATGGTTCTGCTGGAGTTCGTAAC
CGCAGCGGGCATCACGCATGGTATGGATGAACTGTACAAGGGTTCGTGAGACCACGAAGTGGCTCTTCAG
TGGACGAAAGGGCCTCGTGATACGCCTATTTTTATAGGTTAATGTCATGATAATAATGGTTTCTTAGACG
TCAGGTGGCACTTTTCGGGGAAATGTGCGCGGAACCCCTATTTGTTTATTTTTCTAAATACATTCAAATA
TGTATCCGCTCATGAGACAATAACCCTGATAAATGCTTCAATAATATTGAAAAAGGAAGAGTATGCGCTC
ACGCAACTGGTCCAGAACCTTGACCGAACGCAGCGGTGGTAACGGCGCAGTGGCGGTTTTCATGGCTTGT
TATGACTGTTTTTTTTTGGGGTACAGTCTATGCCTCGGGCATCCAAGCAGCAAGCGCGTTACGCCGTGGG
TCGATGTTTGATGTTATGGAGCAGCAACGATGTTACGCAGCAGGGCAGTCGCCCTAAAACAAAGTTAAAC
ATCATGAGGGAAGCGGTGATCGCCGAAGTATCGACTCAACTATCAGAGGTAGTTGGCGTCATCGAGCGCC
ATCTCGAACCGACGTTGCTGGCCGTACATTTGTACGGCTCCGCAGTGGATGGCGGCCTGAAGCCACACAG
CGATATTGATTTGCTGGTTACGGTGACCGTAAGGCTTGATGAAACAACGCGGCGAGCTTTGATCAACGAC
CTTTTGGAAACTTCGGCTTCCCCTGGAGAGAGCGAGATTCTCCGCGCTGTAGAAGTCACCATTGTTGTGC
ACGACGACATCATTCCGTGGCGTTATCCAGCTAAGCGCGAACTGCAATTTGGAGAATGGCAGCGCAATGA
CATTCTTGCAGGTATCTTCGAGCCAGCCACGATCGACATTGATCTGGCTATCTTGCTGACAAAAGCAAGA
GAACATAGCGTTGCCTTGGTAGGTCCAGCGGCGGAGGAACTCTTTGATCCGGTTCCTGAACAGGATCTAT
TTGAGGCGCTAAATGAAACCTTAACGCTATGGAACTCGCCGCCCGACTGGGCTGGCGATGAGCGAAATGT
AGTGCTTACGTTGTCCCGCATTTGGTACAGCGCAGTAACCGGCAAAATCGCGCCGAAGGATGTCGCTGCC
GACTGGGCAATGGAGCGCCTGCCGGCCCAGTATCAGCCCGTCATACTTGAAGCTAGACAGGCTTATCTTG
GACAAGAAGAAGATCGCTTGGCCTCGCGCGCAGATCAGTTGGAAGAATTTGTCCATTACGTAAAAGGCGA
GATCACCAAGGTAGTCGGCAAATAACTGTCAGACCAAGTTTACTCATATATACTTTAGATTGATTTAAAA
CTTCATTTTTAATTTAAAAGGATCTAGGTGAAGATCCTTTTTGATAATCTCATGACCAAAATCCCTTAAC
GTGAGTTTTCGTTCCACTGAGCGTCAGACCCCGTAGAAAAGATCAAAGGATCTTCTTGAGATCCTTTTTT
TCTGCGCGTAATCTGCTGCTTGCAAACAAAAAAACCACCGCTACCAGCGGTGGTTTGTTTGCCGGATCAA
GAGCTACCAACTCTTTTTCCGAAGGTAACTGGCTTCAGCAGAGCGCAGATACCAAATACTGTTCTTCTAG
TGTAGCCGTAGTTAGGCCACCACTTCAAGAACTCTGTAGCACCGCCTACATACCTCGCTCTGCTAATCCT
GTTACCAGTGGCTGCTGCCAGTGGCGATAAGTCGTGTCTTACCGGGTTGGACTCAAGACGATAGTTACCG
GATAAGGCGCAGCGGTCGGGCTGAACGGGGGGTTCGTGCACACAGCCCAGCTTGGAGCGAACGACCTACA
CCGAACTGAGATACCTACAGCGTGAGCTATGAGAAAGCGCCACGCTTCCCGAAGGGAGAAAGGCGGACAG
GTATCCGGTAAGCGGCAGGGTCGGAACAGGAGAGCGCACGAGGGAGCTTCCAGGGGGAAACGCCTGGTAT
CTTTATAGTCCTGTCGGGTTTCGCCACCTCTGACTTGAGCGTCGATTTTTGTGATGCTCGTCAGGGGGGC
GGAGCCTATGGAAAAACGCCAGCAACGCG
Features (pLannotate 1.2.2; 8 found; start..end, strand, type, name):
     33..166     +  rep_origin     RSF ori (fragment): Plasmids containing the RSF 1030 origin of replication can be propagated in E. coli cells that contain additional plasmids with compatible origins.
    168..217     +  CDS            lacI (fragment): lac repressor; lacI; The lac repressor binds to the lac operator to inhibit transcription in E. coli. This inhibition can be relieved by adding lactose or isopropyl-β-D-thiogalactopyranoside (IPTG).
    237..949     +  CDS            superfolder GFP (fragment): GFP variant that folds robustly even when fused to poorly folded proteins (Pédelacq et al., 2006)
   1078..1182    +  promoter       AmpR promoter: bla
   1173..1253    -  CDS            int (fragment): INT2_ECOLX - Protein inferred from homology: Swiss-Prot protein existence level 3. Putative integrase believed to be involved in the insertion of antibiotic resistance genes into plasmids and transposons. From Escherichia coli.
   1341..1397    +  CDS            GmR (fragment): gentamycin acetyltransferase; aacC1; confers resistance to gentamycin
   1404..2192    +  CDS            aadA: S3AD_ECOLX - Experimental evidence at protein level: Swiss-Prot protein existence level 1. Mediates bacterial resistance to the antibiotics streptomycin and spectinomycin. From Escherichia coli.
   2366..2954    +  rep_origin     ori: high-copy-number ColE1/pMB1/pBR322/pUC origin of replication
