[The description below was written by a language model from this plasmid's Addgene catalogue record and pLannotate feature annotations shown in this document.]
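Description:
pMBS-856 is a Level 0 Modular Cloning (MoClo) part plasmid carrying the coding sequence for superfolder GFP (sfGFP), a GFP variant that folds robustly even when fused to poorly folding partners. It is built on the pAGM1299 backbone, a small synthetic-biology acceptor vector, and belongs to a toolkit developed for producing recombinant proteins in Leishmania tarentolae. The plasmid is about 3 kb in total, with a synthetic insert of roughly 0.7 kb that was introduced by Golden Gate cloning. It is maintained in E. coli at high copy through a ColE1/pUC-type origin and is selected with spectinomycin, resistance being provided by the aadA gene, with an AmpR (bla) promoter annotated upstream of it.

The sfGFP part occupies the B4 position of the MoClo syntax and can be released by BsaI digestion. This allows it to be combined in a defined order with parts from other positions, such as promoters, other coding modules and terminators, to assemble higher-level transcription units. As a Level 0 part, the plasmid is a storage and donor module rather than an expression construct: the feature table shows no promoter or other expression elements driving sfGFP, and the annotation labels the sfGFP match as a fragment. The remaining annotated features are short partial matches (RSF origin, lacI, an integrase and a gentamicin-resistance fragment) that are probably backbone remnants with no functional role. The record describes the purpose simply as supplying the sfGFP fluorescent protein, which fits use as a reporter or fusion module in Leishmania expression assemblies.
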