Addgene plasmid #218014: pMBS-856
Purpose: sfGFP fluorescent protein
Depositing lab: Michael Schroda. Depositing organization: Rheinland-Pfälzische Technische Universität Kaiserslautern. Publication: A Modular Cloning Toolkit for the production of recombinant proteins in Leishmania tarentolae. Hieronimus K, Donauer T, Klein J, Hinkel B, Spanle JV, Probst A, Niemeyer J, Kibrom S, Kiefer AM, Schneider L, Husemann B, Bischoff E, Mohring S, Bayer N, Klein D, Engels A, Ziehmer BG, Stiebeta J, Moroka P, Schroda M, Deponte M. Microb Cell. 2024 Apr 30;11:128-142. doi: 10.15698/mic2024.04.821. eCollection 2024. PubMed 38799406.
Backbone
  Vector backbone: pAGM1299
  Backbone manufacturer: Sylvestre Marillonnet (Addgene plasmid #47988)
  Backbone size w/o insert (bp): 2845
  Total vector size (bp): 2967
  Vector type: Synthetic Biology
Growth in bacteria
  Bacterial resistance: Spectinomycin, 50 μg/mL
  Growth temperature: 37°C
  Growth strain: DH5alpha
  Copy number: High Copy
Gene/Insert
  Gene/Insert name: sfGFP (alt name: Superfolder GFP)
  Species: Synthetic
  Insert size (bp): 724
  Cloning method: Golden Gate
  Sequencing primers: 5′ CAATACGCAAACCGCCTCTCC; 3′ AATAGGCGTATCACGAGGC
Terms and licenses: Academic/Nonprofit Terms; Industry Terms: Not Available to Industry
Depositor comments: Level 0 MoClo Part Position B4, insert can be released via BsaI digest
How to cite: pMBS-856 was a gift from Michael Schroda (Addgene plasmid # 218014 ; http://n2t.net/addgene:218014 ; RRID:Addgene_218014)
